Addgene plasmid #195864: pAAV-CMV-intron-hfCas13d-pA
Purpose: To express hfCas13d
Depositing lab: Jonathan Ploski. Depositing organization: Pennsylvania State University, College of Medicine. Publication: Adeno-associated viral vector resource for the RNA-targeting Cas13d: A comparison of high-fidelity variants, DjCas13d and hfCas13d. Back F, Sandoval A, Vu LM, Hong VM, Bhaskara A, Rodriguez SR, O'Brien JT, Kolber BJ, Kroener S, Ploski JE. Mol Ther Methods Clin Dev. 2025 Aug 20;33(4):101565. doi: 10.1016/j.omtm.2025.101565. eCollection 2025 Dec 11. PubMed 41020266.
Backbone
  Vector backbone: Unknown
  Vector type: AAV
Growth in bacteria
  Bacterial resistance: Ampicillin, 100 μg/mL
  Growth temperature: 37°C
  Growth strain: NEB Stable
  Copy number: High Copy
Gene/Insert
  Gene/Insert name: high fidelity (hf) version of CasRx (hfCas13d)
  Species: R. flavefaciens
  Mutation: Yes: GTGGAATACATTACCAACGTGGTGTACGTG
  Promoter: CMV
  Cloning method: Restriction Enzyme; 5′ cloning site Unknown (unknown if destroyed)
Terms and licenses: Academic/Nonprofit Terms; Industry Terms: Not Available to Industry
How to cite: pAAV-CMV-intron-hfCas13d-pA was a gift from Jonathan Ploski (Addgene plasmid # 195864 ; http://n2t.net/addgene:195864 ; RRID:Addgene_195864)
