[The description below was written by a language model from this plasmid's Addgene catalogue record and pLannotate feature annotations shown in this document.]
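Description:
pAAV-CMV-intron-hfCas13d-pA is a 7.1 kb AAV transfer plasmid that carries a mammalian expression cassette for hfCas13d, a high-fidelity variant of the RNA-targeting type VI CRISPR effector RfxCas13d (CasRx) from Ruminococcus flavefaciens. The parental backbone is not recorded. The annotated bacterial portion contains a high-copy ColE1/pUC-type origin, a β-lactamase gene with its own promoter for ampicillin selection, and an f1 phage origin, along with short remnants of the pBR322 bom and rop regions. A recombination-deficient growth strain is listed, which is common for ITR-containing plasmids because the repeats are prone to rearrangement.

The payload lies between AAV2 inverted terminal repeats, the cis elements needed for replication and packaging of the cassette into AAV particles. The 3′ ITR is annotated in full, while the 5′ one is detected only as two short fragments. Whether that reflects a real truncation or an annotation or sequencing limit cannot be determined from the record. Transcription is driven by the human CMV immediate-early enhancer and promoter. This is followed by a chimeric intron region annotated as a CMV intron A fragment plus a truncated human β-globin intron with a short stretch of adjoining β-globin exon; such introns are generally included to improve mRNA processing and expression. The roughly 2.9 kb Cas13d open reading frame comes next. The record states that it is mutated relative to the parent, but does not translate this into named amino-acid substitutions. Downstream is a partial HA epitope match, suggesting a C-terminal HA tag, and then a compact synthetic polyadenylation signal that helps conserve AAV packaging capacity. No guide RNA cassette is annotated, so a crRNA would have to be provided separately. The stated purpose is simply expression of hfCas13d, and the plasmid belongs to an AAV resource comparing high-fidelity Cas13d variants.
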