Features (pLannotate 1.2.2; 18 found; start..end, strand, type, name):
     71..98      +  repeat_region  AAV2 ITR (fragment): inverted terminal repeat of adeno-associated virus serotype 2 inverted
    127..154     +  repeat_region  AAV2 ITR (fragment): inverted terminal repeat of adeno-associated virus serotype 2 inverted
    265..568     +  enhancer       CMV enhancer: human cytomegalovirus immediate early enhancer
    569..772     +  promoter       CMV promoter: human cytomegalovirus (CMV) immediate early promoter
    921..948     +  intron         CMV intron (fragment): modified intron A from human cytomegalovirus (CMV)
    953..1299    +  intron         β-globin intron (fragment): internally truncated intron from human β-globin
   1303..1350    +  CDS            HBB (fragment): HBB_COLGU - Experimental evidence at transcript level: Swiss-Prot protein existence level 2. Involved in oxygen transport from the lung to the various peripheral tissues. From Colobus guereza (Mantled guereza) (Eastern black-and-white colobus monkey).
   1412..4309    +  CDS            RfxCas13d: RNA-targeting Type VI CRISPR protein from Ruminococcus flavefaciens strain XPD3002 (Konermann et al., 2018)
   4349..4377    +  CDS            3xHA (fragment): three tandem HA epitope tags
   4390..4438    +  polyA_signal   poly(A) signal: synthetic polyadenylation signal
   4455..4595    +  repeat_region  AAV2 ITR: inverted terminal repeat of adeno-associated virus serotype 2 inverted
   4600..4651    -  misc_feature   bom (fragment): basis of mobility region from pBR322
   4670..5125    +  rep_origin     f1 ori (sequence partly withheld): f1 bacteriophage origin of replication; arrow indicates direction of (+) strand synthesis
   5126..5175    -  misc_feature   bom (fragment): basis of mobility region from pBR322
   5277..5312    -  CDS            rop (fragment): Rop protein, which maintains plasmids at low copy number; rop
   5407..5511    +  promoter       AmpR promoter: bla
   5512..6372    +  CDS            AmpR: β-lactamase; bla; confers resistance to ampicillin, carbenicillin, and related antibiotics
   6543..7131    +  rep_origin     ori: high-copy-number ColE1/pMB1/pBR322/pUC origin of replication
>Addgene plasmid #195864 | pAAV-CMV-intron-hfCas13d-pA | addgene full sequence | sequence record 383151 | Addgene NGS Result
CGCCAGCAACGCGGCCTTTTTACGGTTCCTGGCCTTTTGCTGGCCTTTTGCTCACATGTCCTGCAGGCAG
CTGCGCGCTCGCTCGCTCACTGAGGCCGCCCGGGCGTCGGGCGACCTTTGGTCGCCCGGCCTCAGTGAGC
GAGCGAGCGCGCAGAGAGGGAGTGGCCAACTCCATCACTAGGGGTTCCTGCGGCCGCACGCGTCTAGTTA
TTAATAGTAATCAATTACGGGGTCATTAGTTCATAGCCCATATATGGAGTTCCGCGTTACATAACTTACG
GTAAATGGCCCGCCTGGCTGACCGCCCAACGACCCCCGCCCATTGACGTCAATAATGACGTATGTTCCCA
TAGTAACGCCAATAGGGACTTTCCATTGACGTCAATGGGTGGAGTATTTACGGTAAACTGCCCACTTGGC
AGTACATCAAGTGTATCATATGCCAAGTACGCCCCCTATTGACGTCAATGACGGTAAATGGCCCGCCTGG
CATTATGCCCAGTACATGACCTTATGGGACTTTCCTACTTGGCAGTACATCTACGTATTAGTCATCGCTA
TTACCATGGTGATGCGGTTTTGGCAGTACATCAATGGGCGTGGATAGCGGTTTGACTCACGGGGATTTCC
AAGTCTCCACCCCATTGACGTCAATGGGAGTTTGTTTTGGCACCAAAATCAACGGGACTTTCCAAAATGT
CGTAACAACTCCGCCCCATTGACGCAAATGGGCGGTAGGCGTGTACGGTGGGAGGTCTATATAAGCAGAG
CTCGTTTAGTGAACCGTCAGATCGCCTGGAGACGCCATCCACGCTGTTTTGACCTCCATAGAAGACACCG
GGACCGATCCAGCCTCCGCGGATTCGAATCCCGGCCGGGAACGGTGCATTGGAACGCGGATTCCCCGTGC
CAAGAGTGACGTAAGTACCGCCTATAGAGTCTATAGGCCCACAAAAAATGCTTTCTTCTTTTAATATACT
TTTTTGTTTATCTTATTTCTAATACTTTCCCTAATCTCTTTCTTTCAGGGCAATAATGATACAATGTATC
ATGCCTCTTTGCACCATTCTAAAGAATAACAGTGATAATTTCTGGGTTAAGGCAATAGCAATATTTCTGC
ATATAAATATTTCTGCATATAAATTGTAACTGATGTAAGAGGTTTCATATTGCTAATAGCAGCTACAATC
CAGCTACCATTCTGCTTTTATTTTATGGTTGGGATAAGGCTGGATTATTCTGAGTCCAAGCTAGGCCCTT
TTGCTAATCATGTTCATACCTCTTATCTTCCTCCCACAGCTCCTGGGCAACGTGCTGGTCTGTGTGCTGG
CCCATCACTTTGGCAAAGAATTGGGATTCGAACATCGATGCCACCATGAGCCCCAAGAAGAAGAGAAAGG
TGGAGGCCAGCATCGAAAAAAAAAAGTCCTTCGCCAAGGGCATGGGCGTGAAGTCCACACTCGTGTCCGG
CTCCAAAGTGTACATGACAACCTTCGCCGAAGGCAGCGACGCCAGGCTGGAAAAGATCGTGGAGGGCGAC
AGCATCAGGAGCGTGAATGAGGGCGAGGCCTTCAGCGCTGAAATGGCCGATAAAAACGCCGGCTATAAGA
TCGGCAACGCCAAATTCAGCCATCCTAAGGGCTACGCCGTGGTGGCTAACAACCCTCTGTATACAGGACC
CGTCCAGCAGGATATGCTCGGCCTGAAGGAAACTCTGGAAAAGAGGTACTTCGGCGAGAGCGCTGATGGC
AATGACAATATTTGTATCCAGGTGATCCATAACATCCTGGACATTGAAAAAATCCTCGTGGAATACATTA
CCAACGTGGTGTACGTGGTCAACAATATCTCCGGCCTGGATAAGGACATTATTGGATTCGGCAAGTTCTC
CACAGTGTATACCTACGACGAATTCAAAGACCCCGAGCACCATAGGGCCGCTTTCAACAATAACGATAAG
CTCATCAACGCCATCAAGGCCCAGTATGACGAGTTCGACAACTTCCTCGATAACCCCAGACTCGGCTATT
TCGGCCAGGCCTTTTTCAGCAAGGAGGGCAGAAATTACATCATCAATTACGGCAACGAATGCTATGACAT
TCTGGCCCTCCTGAGCGGACTGAGGCACTGGGTGGTCCATAACAACGAAGAAGAGTCCAGGATCTCCAGG
ACCTGGCTCTACAACCTCGATAAGAACCTCGACAACGAATACATCTCCACCCTCAACTACCTCTACGACA
GGATCACCAATGAGCTGACCAACTCCTTCTCCAAGAACTCCGCCGCCAACGTGAACTATATTGCCGAAAC
TCTGGGAATCAACCCTGCCGAATTCGCCGAACAATATTTCAGATTCAGCATTATGAAAGAGCAGAAAAAC
CTCGGATTCAATATCACCAAGCTCAGGGAAGTGATGCTGGACAGGAAGGATATGTCCGAGATCAGGAAAA
ATCATAAGGTGTTCGACTCCATCAGGACCAAGGTCTACACCATGATGGACTTTGTGATTTATAGGTATTA
CATCGAAGAGGATGCCAAGGTGGCTGCCGCCAATAAGTCCCTCCCCGATAATGAGAAGTCCCTGAGCGAG
AAGGATATCTTTGTGATTAACCTGAGGGGCTCCTTCAACGACGACCAGAAGGATGCCCTCTACTACGATG
AAGCTAATAGAATTTGGAGAAAGCTCGAAAATATCATGCACAACATCAAGGAATTTAGGGGAAACAAGAC
AAGAGAGTATAAGAAGAAGGACGCCCCTAGACTGCCCAGAATCCTGCCCGCTGGCCGTGATGTTTCCGCC
TTCAGCAAACTCATGTATGCCCTGACCATGTTCCTGGATGGCAAGGAGATCAACGACCTCCTGACCACCC
TGATTAATAAATTCGATAACATCCAGAGCTTCCTGAAGGTGATGCCTCTCATCGGAGTCAACGCTAAGTT
CGTGGAGGAATACGCCTTTTTCAAAGACTCCGCCAAGATCGCCGATGAGCTGAGGCTGATCAAGTCCTTC
GCTAGAATGGGAGAACCTATTGCCGATGCCAGGAGGGCCATGTATATCGACGCCATCCGTATTTTAGGAA
CCAACCTGTCCTATGATGAGCTCAAGGCCCTCGCCGACACCTTTTCCCTGGACGAGAACGGAAACAAGCT
CAAGAAAGGCAAGCACGGCATGAGAAATTTCATTATTAATAACGTGATCAGCAATAAAAGGTTCCACTAC
CTGATCAGATACGGTGATCCTGCCCACCTCCATGAGATCGCCAAAAACGAGGCCGTGGTGAAGTTCGTGC
TCGGCAGGATCGCTGACATCCAGAAAAAACAGGGCCAGAACGGCAAGAACCAGATCGACAGGTACTACGA
AACTTGTATCGGAAAGGATAAGGGCAAGAGCGTGAGCGAAAAGGTGGACGCTCTCACAAAGATCATCACC
GGAATGAACTACGACCAATTCGACAAGAAAAGGAGCGTCATTGAGGACACCGGCAGGGAAAACGCCGAGA
GGGAGAAGTTTAAAAAGATCATCAGCCTGTACCTCACCGTGATCTACCACATCCTCAAGAATATTGTCAA
TATCAACGCCAGGTACGTCATCGGATTCCATTGCGTCGAGCGTGATGCTCAACTGTACAAGGAGAAAGGC
TACGACATCAATCTCAAGAAACTGGAAGAGAAGGGATTCAGCTCCGTCACCAAGCTCTGCGCTGGCATTG
ATGAAACTGCCCCCGATAAGAGAAAGGACGTGGAAAAGGAGATGGCTGAAAGAGCCAAGGAGAGCATTGA
CAGCCTCGAGAGCGCCAACCCCAAGCTGTATGCCAATTACATCAAATACAGCGACGAGAAGAAAGCCGAG
GAGTTCACCAGGCAGATTAACAGGGAGAAGGCCAAAACCGCCCTGAACGCCTACCTGAGGAACACCAAGT
GGAATGTGATCATCAGGGAGGACCTCCTGAGAATTGACAACAAGACATGTACCCTGTTCAGAAACAAGGC
CGTCCACCTGGAAGTGGCCAGGTATGTCCACGCCTATATCAACGACATTGCCGAGGTCAATTCCTACTTC
CAACTGTACCATTACATCATGCAGAGAATTATCATGAATGAGAGGTACGAGAAAAGCAGCGGAAAGGTGT
CCGAGTACTTCGACGCTGTGAATGACGAGAAGAAGTACAACGATAGGCTCCTGAAACTGCTGTGTGTGCC
TTTCGGCTACTGTATCCCCAGGTTTAAGAACCTGAGCATCGAGGCCCTGTTCGATAGGAACGAGGCCGCC
AAGTTCGACAAGGAGAAAAAGAAGGTGTCCGGCAATTCCGGATCCGGACCTAAGAAAAAGAGGAAGGTGG
CGGCCGCTTACCCATACGATGTTCCAGATTACGCTTAGGCTAGGAATTCAATAAAAGATCTTTATTTTCA
TTAGATCTGTGTGTTGGTTTTTTGTGTGCGGACCGAGCGGCCGCAGGAACCCCTAGTGATGGAGTTGGCC
ACTCCCTCTCTGCGCGCTCGCTCGCTCACTGAGGCCGGGCGACCAAAGGTCGCCCGACGCCCGGGCTTTG
CCCGGGCGGCCTCAGTGAGCGAGCGAGCGCGCAGCTGCCTGCAGGGGCGCCTGATGCGGTATTTTCTCCT
TACGCATCTGTGCGGTATTTCACACCGCATA
[95 nt withheld, positions 4652-4746]
T
[46 nt withheld, positions 4748-4793]
C
[141 nt withheld, positions 4795-4935]
CCTTTGACGTTGGAGTCCACGTTCTTT
[37 nt withheld, positions 4963-4999]
ACTCTATCTCGGGCTATTCTTTTGATTTATAAGGGATTTTGCCGATTTCGGTCTATTGGTTAAAAAATGA
GCTGATTTAACAAAAATTTAACGCGAATTTTAACAAAATATTAACGTTTACAATTTTATGGTGCACTCTC
AGTACAATCTGCTCTGATGCCGCATAGTTAAGCCAGCCCCGACACCCGCCAACACCCGCTGACGCGCCCT
GACGGGCTTGTCTGCTCCCGGCATCCGCTTACAGACAAGCTGTGACCGTCTCCGGGAGCTGCATGTGTCA
GAGGTTTTCACCGTCATCACCGAAACGCGCGAGACGAAAGGGCCTCGTGATACGCCTATTTTTATAGGTT
AATGTCATGATAATAATGGTTTCTTAGACGTCAGGTGGCACTTTTCGGGGAAATGTGCGCGGAACCCCTA
TTTGTTTATTTTTCTAAATACATTCAAATATGTATCCGCTCATGAGACAATAACCCTGATAAATGCTTCA
ATAATATTGAAAAAGGAAGAGTATGAGTATTCAACATTTCCGTGTCGCCCTTATTCCCTTTTTTGCGGCA
TTTTGCCTTCCTGTTTTTGCTCACCCAGAAACGCTGGTGAAAGTAAAAGATGCTGAAGATCAGTTGGGTG
CACGAGTGGGTTACATCGAACTGGATCTCAACAGCGGTAAGATCCTTGAGAGTTTTCGCCCCGAAGAACG
TTTTCCAATGATGAGCACTTTTAAAGTTCTGCTATGTGGCGCGGTATTATCCCGTATTGACGCCGGGCAA
GAGCAACTCGGTCGCCGCATACACTATTCTCAGAATGACTTGGTTGAGTACTCACCAGTCACAGAAAAGC
ATCTTACGGATGGCATGACAGTAAGAGAATTATGCAGTGCTGCCATAACCATGAGTGATAACACTGCGGC
CAACTTACTTCTGACAACGATCGGAGGACCGAAGGAGCTAACCGCTTTTTTGCACAACATGGGGGATCAT
GTAACTCGCCTTGATCGTTGGGAACCGGAGCTGAATGAAGCCATACCAAACGACGAGCGTGACACCACGA
TGCCTGTAGCAATGGCAACAACGTTGCGCAAACTATTAACTGGCGAACTACTTACTCTAGCTTCCCGGCA
ACAATTAATAGACTGGATGGAGGCGGATAAAGTTGCAGGACCACTTCTGCGCTCGGCCCTTCCGGCTGGC
TGGTTTATTGCTGATAAATCTGGAGCCGGTGAGCGTGGGTCTCGCGGTATCATTGCAGCACTGGGGCCAG
ATGGTAAGCCCTCCCGTATCGTAGTTATCTACACGACGGGGAGTCAGGCAACTATGGATGAACGAAATAG
ACAGATCGCTGAGATAGGTGCCTCACTGATTAAGCATTGGTAACTGTCAGACCAAGTTTACTCATATATA
CTTTAGATTGATTTAAAACTTCATTTTTAATTTAAAAGGATCTAGGTGAAGATCCTTTTTGATAATCTCA
TGACCAAAATCCCTTAACGTGAGTTTTCGTTCCACTGAGCGTCAGACCCCGTAGAAAAGATCAAAGGATC
TTCTTGAGATCCTTTTTTTCTGCGCGTAATCTGCTGCTTGCAAACAAAAAAACCACCGCTACCAGCGGTG
GTTTGTTTGCCGGATCAAGAGCTACCAACTCTTTTTCCGAAGGTAACTGGCTTCAGCAGAGCGCAGATAC
CAAATACTGTTCTTCTAGTGTAGCCGTAGTTAGGCCACCACTTCAAGAACTCTGTAGCACCGCCTACATA
CCTCGCTCTGCTAATCCTGTTACCAGTGGCTGCTGCCAGTGGCGATAAGTCGTGTCTTACCGGGTTGGAC
TCAAGACGATAGTTACCGGATAAGGCGCAGCGGTCGGGCTGAACGGGGGGTTCGTGCACACAGCCCAGCT
TGGAGCGAACGACCTACACCGAACTGAGATACCTACAGCGTGAGCTATGAGAAAGCGCCACGCTTCCCGA
AGGGAGAAAGGCGGACAGGTATCCGGTAAGCGGCAGGGTCGGAACAGGAGAGCGCACGAGGGAGCTTCCA
GGGGGAAACGCCTGGTATCTTTATAGTCCTGTCGGGTTTCGCCACCTCTGACTTGAGCGTCGATTTTTGT
GATGCTCGTCAGGGGGGCGGAGCCTATGGAAAAA
